Addgene plasmid #182401: pRSFDuet-1_VNp-Uricase
Purpose: Bacterial expression of Vesicle Nucleating peptide-uricase fusion
Depositing lab: Dan Mulvihill. Depositing organization: London and South East University Group (LASE). Publication: High-yield vesicle-packaged recombinant protein production from E. coli. Eastwood TA, Baker K, Streather BR, Allen N, Wang L, Botchway SW, Brown IR, Hiscock JR, Lennon C, Mulvihill DP. Cell Rep Methods. 2023 Feb 2;3(2):100396. doi: 10.1016/j.crmeth.2023.100396. eCollection 2023 Feb 27. PubMed 36936078.
Backbone
  Vector backbone: pRSFDUET-1
  Backbone manufacturer: Novagen
  Vector type: Bacterial Expression
Growth in bacteria
  Bacterial resistance: Kanamycin, 50 μg/mL
  Growth temperature: 37°C
  Growth strain: DH5alpha
  Copy number: High Copy
Gene/Insert
  Gene/Insert name: VNp-uricase
  Species: Cyberlindnera jadinii
  GenBank ID: UniProtKB: P78609
  Promoter: T7
  Tag / fusion protein: Vesicle Nucleating peptide (VNp) (N terminal on insert)
  Cloning method: Restriction Enzyme; 5′ cloning site Unknown (unknown if destroyed); 3′ cloning site Unknown (unknown if destroyed)
Resource information
  A portion of this plasmid was derived from a plasmid made by: Synthetic
Terms and licenses: Academic/Nonprofit Terms; Industry Terms: Not Available to Industry
How to cite: pRSFDuet-1_VNp-Uricase was a gift from Dan Mulvihill (Addgene plasmid # 182401 ; http://n2t.net/addgene:182401 ; RRID:Addgene_182401)
