[The description below was written by a language model from this plasmid's Addgene catalogue record and pLannotate feature annotations shown in this document.]
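Description:
pRSFDuet-1_VNp-Uricase is a bacterial expression plasmid built on the Novagen pRSFDuet-1 backbone, a high-copy vector that replicates from the RSF1030 origin and is selected with kanamycin through an aminoglycoside phosphotransferase (KanR) gene. Because the RSF origin is compatible with other common replicons, Duet-type vectors can be maintained alongside additional plasmids in the same E. coli cell. The backbone also carries lacI under its own promoter, supplying the repressor that acts on the lac operators placed immediately downstream of each T7 promoter, so that transcription depends on T7 RNA polymerase and is inducible with IPTG.

The feature table shows the two T7 promoter/lac operator units typical of the Duet design. The first, spanning the sequence origin, is followed by a T7 gene 10 ribosome binding site but no annotated coding sequence, so it appears to be unoccupied. The insert lies downstream of the second T7/lac operator unit. It begins with a short region annotated as a synuclein-like fragment, whose position fits the N-terminal Vesicle Nucleating peptide (VNp) listed in the catalogue entry, followed by the uricase coding sequence from the yeast Cyberlindnera jadinii, an enzyme that oxidises uric acid to 5-hydroxyisourate. A short match to the His-tag part of a composite tag and an S-Tag fragment are annotated after the uricase sequence, ahead of the T7 terminator. The record does not confirm whether these are translated in frame. Small TcR, SET1 and AmpR promoter fragments are probably backbone remnants or annotation artefacts. The insert was synthetic in origin, and the cloning sites are not recorded.

The stated purpose is bacterial expression of the VNp-uricase fusion, associated with work on high-yield production of recombinant proteins packaged into vesicles from E. coli.
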