Features (pLannotate 1.2.2; 20 found; start..end, strand, type, name):
      3..27      +  protein_bind   lac operator: The lac repressor binds to the lac operator to inhibit transcription in E. coli. This inhibition can be relieved by adding lactose or isopropyl-β-D-thiogalactopyranoside (IPTG). lac repressor encoded by lacI
     42..64      +  RBS            RBS: efficient ribosome binding site from bacteriophage T7 gene 10 (Olins and Rangwala, 1989)
    214..232     +  promoter       T7 promoter: promoter for bacteriophage T7 RNA polymerase
    233..257     +  protein_bind   lac operator: The lac repressor binds to the lac operator to inhibit transcription in E. coli. This inhibition can be relieved by adding lactose or isopropyl-β-D-thiogalactopyranoside (IPTG). lac repressor encoded by lacI
    300..359     +  CDS            Sncb (fragment): SYUB_MOUSE - Experimental evidence at protein level: Swiss-Prot protein existence level 1. May be involved in neuronal plasticity. From Mus musculus (Mouse).
    432..1340    +  CDS            URIC_CYBJA: Protein inferred from homology: Swiss-Prot protein existence level 3. Catalyzes the oxidation of uric acid to 5-hydroxyisourate, which is further processed to form (S)-allantoin. From Cyberlindnera jadinii (Torula yeast) (Pichia jadinii).
   1347..1364    +  CDS            capTEV™ (fragment): composite tag for in vivo biotinylation, TEV protease cleavage, and 6xHis tagging
   1380..1421    +  CDS            S-Tag (fragment): affinity and epitope tag derived from pancreatic ribonuclease A
   1451..1468    +  CDS            SET1 (fragment): solubility-enhancement tag derived from T7 phage gene 10B
   1476..1523    +  terminator     T7 terminator: transcription terminator for bacteriophage T7 RNA polymerase
   1687..1744    +  promoter       AmpR promoter (fragment): bla
   1753..2568    -  CDS            KanR: aminoglycoside phosphotransferase; aph(3')-Ia; confers resistance to kanamycin in bacteria or G418 (Geneticin®) in eukaryotes
   2569..2660    -  promoter       AmpR promoter: bla
   2676..3425    -  rep_origin     RSF ori: Plasmids containing the RSF 1030 origin of replication can be propagated in E. coli cells that contain additional plasmids with compatible origins.
   3508..3572    -  CDS            TcR (fragment): tetracycline efflux protein; tet; confers resistance to tetracycline
   3587..3608    -  protein_bind   CAP binding site: CAP binding activates transcription in the presence of cAMP. E. coli catabolite activator protein
   3621..4703    -  CDS            lacI: lac repressor; lacI; The lac repressor binds to the lac operator to inhibit transcription in E. coli. This inhibition can be relieved by adding lactose or isopropyl-β-D-thiogalactopyranoside (IPTG).
   4704..4781    -  promoter       lacI promoter: lacI
   4789..4824    -  CDS            TcR (fragment): tetracycline efflux protein; tet; confers resistance to tetracycline
   4827..2       +  promoter       T7 promoter (across the origin): promoter for bacteriophage T7 RNA polymerase
>Addgene plasmid #182401 | pRSFDuet-1_VNp-Uricase | addgene full sequence | sequence record 360498 | Addgene NGS Result
GGGGAATTGTGAGCGGATAACAATTCCCCTGTAGAAATAATTTTGTTTAACTTTAATAAGGAGATATACC
ATGGGCAGCAGCCATCACCATCATCACCACAGCCAGGATCCGAATTCGAGCTCGGCGCGCCTGCAGGTCG
ACAAGCTTGCGGCCGCATAATGCTTAAGTCGAACAGAAAGTAATCGTATTGTACACGGCCGCATAATCGA
AATTAATACGACTCACTATAGGGGAATTGTGAGCGGATAACAATTCCCCATCTTAGTATATTAGTTAAGT
ATAAGAAGGAGATATACATATGGATGTATTCATGAAAGGACTTTCAAAGGCCAAGGAGGGAGTTGTGGCA
GCTGCTGAGAAAACCAAACAGGGTGTGGCAGAAGCAGCAGGAAAGACAAAAGAGGGTGTTCTCAGATCTG
GAGGAAGCGGAATGAGCACTACACTGTCTTCATCGACGTACGGGAAGGATAACGTTAAGTTTCTCAAGGT
TAAGAAGGACCCTCAGAATCCGAAGAAGCAGGAAGTTATGGAAGCCACGGTTACGTGCTTGTTAGAGGGT
GGATTCGATACCAGTTACACTGAGGCGGACAACTCGTCGATTGTGCCCACAGATACCGTGAAGAACACTA
TCCTCGTTCTTGCGAAAACGACCGAGATTTGGCCTATCGAGCGCTTTGCCGCGAAGCTTGCCACTCATTT
TGTAGAGAAATACTCCCATGTCAGCGGCGTTTCTGTGAAAATCGTTCAGGATCGTTGGGTCAAGTACGCC
GTAGACGGCAAGCCCCATGATCACAGCTTCATCCACGAGGGCGGAGAAAAGCGTATTACTGACCTTTACT
ATAAGCGCAGCGGCGATTATAAGTTGTCCAGTGCGATCAAAGACCTGACCGTGCTGAAGTCAACCGGCAG
TATGTTCTATGGGTATAATAAATGTGATTTTACGACGTTACAGCCAACCACTGATCGTATCCTTAGTACG
GACGTCGACGCAACATGGGTGTGGGACAACAAGAAAATCGGAAGCGTTTATGACATCGCTAAAGCCGCGG
ACAAGGGCATCTTTGATAATGTCTACAATCAGGCGCGCGAGATTACACTGACAACGTTCGCTCTGGAAAA
CTCCCCGAGCGTCCAAGCTACAATGTTTAATATGGCGACGCAAATCCTGGAGAAAGCATGTTCGGTTTAC
TCGGTTTCGTACGCGTTACCGAATAAGCATTATTTCCTGATTGACTTAAAATGGAAGGGTCTCGAAAACG
ATAATGAACTGTTTTACCCGTCTCCGCATCCGAATGGCCTGATCAAGTGTACCGTGGTACGTAAGGAAAA
GACGAAGTTAGGTACCCATCATCATCATCATCATTAACTCGAGTCTGGTAAAGAAACCGCTGCTGCGAAA
TTTGAACGCCAGCACATGGACTCGTCTACTAGCGCAGCTTAATTAACCTAGGCTGCTGCCACCGCTGAGC
AATAACTAGCATAACCCCTTGGGGCCTCTAAACGGGTCTTGAGGGGTTTTTTGCTGAAACCTCAGGCATT
TGAGAAGCACACGGTCACACTGCTTCCGGTAGTCAATAAACCGGTAAACCAGCAATAGACATAAGCGGCT
ATTTAACGACCCTGCCCTGAACCGACGACAAGCTGACGACCGGGTCTCCGCAAGTGGCACTTTTCGGGGA
AATGTGCGCGGAACCCCTATTTGTTTATTTTTCTAAATACATTCAAATATGTATCCGCTCATGAATTAAT
TCTTAGAAAAACTCATCGAGCATCAAATGAAACTGCAATTTATTCATATCAGGATTATCAATACCATATT
TTTGAAAAAGCCGTTTCTGTAATGAAGGAGAAAACTCACCGAGGCAGTTCCATAGGATGGCAAGATCCTG
GTATCGGTCTGCGATTCCGACTCGTCCAACATCAATACAACCTATTAATTTCCCCTCGTCAAAAATAAGG
TTATCAAGTGAGAAATCACCATGAGTGACGACTGAATCCGGTGAGAATGGCAAAAGTTTATGCATTTCTT
TCCAGACTTGTTCAACAGGCCAGCCATTACGCTCGTCATCAAAATCACTCGCATCAACCAAACCGTTATT
CATTCGTGATTGCGCCTGAGCGAGACGAAATACGCGGTCGCTGTTAAAAGGACAATTACAAACAGGAATC
GAATGCAACCGGCGCAGGAACACTGCCAGCGCATCAACAATATTTTCACCTGAATCAGGATATTCTTCTA
ATACCTGGAATGCTGTTTTCCCGGGGATCGCAGTGGTGAGTAACCATGCATCATCAGGAGTACGGATAAA
ATGCTTGATGGTCGGAAGAGGCATAAATTCCGTCAGCCAGTTTAGTCTGACCATCTCATCTGTAACATCA
TTGGCAACGCTACCTTTGCCATGTTTCAGAAACAACTCTGGCGCATCGGGCTTCCCATACAATCGATAGA
TTGTCGCACCTGATTGCCCGACATTATCGCGAGCCCATTTATACCCATATAAATCAGCATCCATGTTGGA
ATTTAATCGCGGCCTAGAGCAAGACGTTTCCCGTTGAATATGGCTCATACTCTTCCTTTTTCAATATTAT
TGAAGCATTTATCAGGGTTATTGTCTCATGAGCGGATACATATTTGAATGTATTTAGAAAAATAAACAAA
TAGGCATGCAGCGCTCTTCCGCTTCCTCGCTCACTGACTCGCTACGCTCGGTCGTTCGACTGCGGCGAGC
GGTGTCAGCTCACTCAAAAGCGGTAATACGGTTATCCACAGAATCAGGGGATAAAGCCGGAAAGAACATG
TGAGCAAAAAGCAAAGCACCGGAAGAAGCCAACGCCGCAGGCGTTTTTCCATAGGCTCCGCCCCCCTGAC
GAGCATCACAAAAATCGACGCTCAAGCCAGAGGTGGCGAAACCCGACAGGACTATAAAGATACCAGGCGT
TTCCCCCTGGAAGCTCCCTCGTGCGCTCTCCTGTTCCGACCCTGCCGCTTACCGGATACCTGTCCGCCTT
TCTCCCTTCGGGAAGCGTGGCGCTTTCTCATAGCTCACGCTGTTGGTATCTCAGTTCGGTGTAGGTCGTT
CGCTCCAAGCTGGGCTGTGTGCACGAACCCCCCGTTCAGCCCGACCGCTGCGCCTTATCCGGTAACTATC
GTCTTGAGTCCAACCCGGTAAGACACGACTTATCGCCACTGGCAGCAGCCATTGGTAACTGATTTAGAGG
ACTTTGTCTTGAAGTTATGCACCTGTTAAGGCTAAACTGAAAGAACAGATTTTGGTGAGTGCGGTCCTCC
AACCCACTTACCTTGGTTCAAAGAGTTGGTAGCTCAGCGAACCTTGAGAAAACCACCGTTGGTAGCGGTG
GTTTTTCTTTATTTATGAGATGATGAATCAATCGGTCTATCAAGTCAACGAACAGCTATTCCGTTACTCT
AGATTTCAGTGCAATTTATCTCTTCAAATGTAGCACCTGAAGTCAGCCCCATACGATATAAGTTGTAATT
CTCATGTTAGTCATGCCCCGCGCCCACCGGAAGGAGCTGACTGGGTTGAAGGCTCTCAAGGGCATCGGTC
GAGATCCCGGTGCCTAATGAGTGAGCTAACTTACATTAATTGCGTTGCGCTCACTGCCCGCTTTCCAGTC
GGGAAACCTGTCGTGCCAGCTGCATTAATGAATCGGCCAACGCGCGGGGAGAGGCGGTTTGCGTATTGGG
CGCCAGGGTGGTTTTTCTTTTCACCAGTGAGACGGGCAACAGCTGATTGCCCTTCACCGCCTGGCCCTGA
GAGAGTTGCAGCAAGCGGTCCACGCTGGTTTGCCCCAGCAGGCGAAAATCCTGTTTGATGGTGGTTAACG
GCGGGATATAACATGAGCTGTCTTCGGTATCGTCGTATCCCACTACCGAGATGTCCGCACCAACGCGCAG
CCCGGACTCGGTAATGGCGCGCATTGCGCCCAGCGCCATCTGATCGTTGGCAACCAGCATCGCAGTGGGA
ACGATGCCCTCATTCAGCATTTGCATGGTTTGTTGAAAACCGGACATGGCACTCCAGTCGCCTTCCCGTT
CCGCTATCGGCTGAATTTGATTGCGAGTGAGATATTTATGCCAGCCAGCCAGACGCAGACGCGCCGAGAC
AGAACTTAATGGGCCCGCTAACAGCGCGATTTGCTGGTGACCCAATGCGACCAGATGCTCCACGCCCAGT
CGCGTACCGTCTTCATGGGAGAAAATAATACTGTTGATGGGTGTCTGGTCAGAGACATCAAGAAATAACG
CCGGAACATTAGTGCAGGCAGCTTCCACAGCAATGGCATCCTGGTCATCCAGCGGATAGTTAATGATCAG
CCCACTGACGCGTTGCGCGAGAAGATTGTGCACCGCCGCTTTACAGGCTTCGACGCCGCTTCGTTCTACC
ATCGACACCACCACGCTGGCACCCAGTTGATCGGCGCGAGATTTAATCGCCGCGACAATTTGCGACGGCG
CGTGCAGGGCCAGACTGGAGGTGGCAACGCCAATCAGCAACGACTGTTTGCCCGCCAGTTGTTGTGCCAC
GCGGTTGGGAATGTAATTCAGCTCCGCCATCGCCGCTTCCACTTTTTCCCGCGTTTTCGCAGAAACGTGG
CTGGCCTGGTTCACCACGCGGGAAACGGTCTGATAAGAGACACCGGCATACTCTGCGACATCGTATAACG
TTACTGGTTTCACATTCACCACCCTGAATTGACTCTCTTCCGGGCGCTATCATGCCATACCGCGAAAGGT
TTTGCGCCATTCGATGGTGTCCGGGATCTCGACGCTCTCCCTTATGCGACTCCTGCATTAGGAAATTAAT
ACGACTCACTATA
